Addgene plasmid #100648: YCe3734 HC_Kan_conn_Ha-J
Purpose: EMMA toolkit Assembly connector Ha-J
Depositing lab: Yizhi Cai. Depositing organization: University of Edinburgh. Publication: EMMA: An Extensible Mammalian Modular Assembly Toolkit for the Rapid Design and Production of Diverse Expression Vectors. Martella A, Matjusaitis M, Auxillos J, Pollard SM, Cai Y. ACS Synth Biol. 2017 Apr 24. doi: 10.1021/acssynbio.7b00016. PubMed 28418644.
Backbone
  Vector backbone: pSMART HC_Kan
  Vector type: Synthetic Biology
Growth in bacteria
  Bacterial resistance: Kanamycin, 50 μg/mL
  Growth temperature: 37°C
  Growth strain: DH5alpha
  Copy number: High Copy
Gene/Insert
  Gene/Insert name: EMMA toolkit Assembly connector Ha-J
  Species: Synthetic
  Cloning method: Restriction Enzyme; 5′ cloning site Unknown (unknown if destroyed); 3′ cloning site Unknown (unknown if destroyed)
Terms and licenses: Academic/Nonprofit Terms; Industry Terms: Not Available to Industry
Depositor comments: DNA element with no function. It is used as a bridge to connect parts placed in position 8a and 10 of EMMA platform.
How to cite: YCe3734 HC_Kan_conn_Ha-J was a gift from Yizhi Cai (Addgene plasmid # 100648 ; http://n2t.net/addgene:100648 ; RRID:Addgene_100648)
