[The description below was written by a language model from this plasmid's Addgene catalogue record and pLannotate feature annotations shown in this document.]
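Description:
YCe3734 HC_Kan_conn_Ha-J is a small synthetic-biology part plasmid from the EMMA (Extensible Mammalian Modular Assembly) toolkit, built on the pSMART HC_Kan backbone and about 1.87 kb in total. It is propagated in E. coli as a high-copy plasmid through a ColE1/pUC-type origin and selected with kanamycin. The resistance gene is an aph(3')-Ia aminoglycoside phosphotransferase annotated as being driven by the cat promoter. Transcription terminators (tonB, T7Te and T3Te) flank the marker and the origin. This is a characteristic pSMART arrangement that insulates the cloning region from transcription reading into or out of the backbone.

The payload is the assembly connector Ha-J, a short synthetic DNA element that the depositor describes as having no biological function of its own. In the EMMA platform, expression vectors are assembled from a fixed series of positional parts. This connector acts as a bridge that joins the part at position 8a directly to the part at position 10, so the intervening position can be skipped when a design does not need it.

Neither feature table annotates the connector itself. All six detected features belong to the backbone, so the insert presumably lies in the unannotated region at the start of the sequence. The record does not state the cloning sites or the enzymes used to release it. The depositor sequence and the repository's sequencing result differ by two nucleotides in length, and the kanamycin gene is scored as a fragment in the latter. Otherwise the two records show the same layout.

The plasmid serves only as a bacterial storage and source vector for this connector part, and the record shows no mammalian expression elements in it.
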