Features (pLannotate 1.2.2; 6 found; start..end, strand, type, name):
    215..246     +  terminator     tonB terminator: bidirectional E. coli tonB-P14 transcription terminator
    247..349     +  promoter       cat promoter: promoter of the E. coli cat gene encoding chloramphenicol acetyltransferase
    350..1165    +  CDS            KanR: aminoglycoside phosphotransferase; aph(3')-Ia; confers resistance to kanamycin in bacteria or G418 (Geneticin®) in eukaryotes
   1189..1216    +  terminator     T7Te terminator: phage T7 early transcription terminator
   1228..1815    -  rep_origin     ori: high-copy-number ColE1/pMB1/pBR322/pUC origin of replication
   1837..1866    -  terminator     T3Te terminator: phage T3 early transcription terminator
>Addgene plasmid #100648 | YCe3734 HC_Kan_conn_Ha-J | depositor full sequence | sequence record 189568 | YCe3734 HC_Kan_conn_Ha-J sequence 1873 bps
TGATTGCAGTCCAGTTACGCTGGAGTCTGAGGCTCGTCCTGAATGATATCAAGCTTGAATTCGTTTTTAA
CGCAGCCGTCTCCATCCGAGGCTAACTGAAACACGGAAGGAGACAATACAGGAAGGAACTGCTTGAGACG
AGGCCGTTATGACGAATTCTCTAGATATCGCTCAATACTGACCATTTAAATCATACCTGACCTCCATAGC
AGAAAGTCAAAAGCCTCCGACCGGAGGCTTTTGACTTGATCGGCACGTAAGAGGTTCCAACTTTCACCAT
AATGAAATAAGATCACTACCGGGCGTATTTTTTGAGTTATCGAGATTTTCAGGAGCTAAGGAAGCTAAAA
TGAGCCATATTCAACGGGAAACGTCTTGCTCGAGGCCGCGATTAAATTCCAACATGGATGCTGATTTATA
TGGGTATAAATGGGCTCGCGATAATGTCGGGCAATCAGGTGCGACAATCTATCGATTGTATGGGAAGCCC
GATGCGCCAGAGTTGTTTCTGAAACATGGCAAAGGTAGCGTTGCCAATGATGTTACAGATGAGATGGTCA
GGCTAAACTGGCTGACGGAATTTATGCCTCTTCCGACCATCAAGCATTTTATCCGTACTCCTGATGATGC
ATGGTTACTCACCACTGCGATCCCAGGGAAAACAGCATTCCAGGTATTAGAAGAATATCCTGATTCAGGT
GAAAATATTGTTGATGCGCTGGCAGTGTTCCTGCGCCGGTTGCATTCGATTCCTGTTTGTAATTGTCCTT
TTAACGGCGATCGCGTATTTCGTCTCGCTCAGGCGCAATCACGAATGAATAACGGTTTGGTTGGTGCGAG
TGATTTTGATGACGAGCGTAATGGCTGGCCTGTTGAACAAGTCTGGAAAGAAATGCATAAGCTTTTGCCA
TTCTCACCGGATTCAGTCGTCACTCATGGTGATTTCTCACTTGATAACCTTATTTTTGACGAGGGGAAAT
TAATAGGTTGTATTGATGTTGGACGAGTCGGAATCGCAGACCGATACCAGGATCTTGCCATCCTATGGAA
CTGCCTCGGTGAGTTTTCTCCTTCATTACAGAAACGGCTTTTTCAAAAATATGGTATTGATAATCCTGAT
ATGAATAAATTGCAGTTTCACTTGATGCTCGATGAGTTTTTCTAATGAGGGCCCAAATGTAATCACCTGG
CTCACCTTCGGGTGGGCCTTTCTGCGTTGCTGGCGTTTTTCCATAGGCTCCGCCCCCCTGACGAGCATCA
CAAAAATCGATGCTCAAGTCAGAGGTGGCGAAACCCGACAGGACTATAAAGATACCAGGCGTTTCCCCCT
GGAAGCTCCCTCGTGCGCTCTCCTGTTCCGACCCTGCCGCTTACCGGATACCTGTCCGCCTTTCTCCCTT
CGGGAAGCGTGGCGCTTTCTCATAGCTCACGCTGTAGGTATCTCAGTTCGGTGTAGGTCGTTCGCTCCAA
GCTGGGCTGTGTGCACGAACCCCCCGTTCAGCCCGACCGCTGCGCCTTATCCGGTAACTATCGTCTTGAG
TCCAACCCGGTAAGACACGACTTATCGCCACTGGCAGCAGCCACTGGTAACAGGATTAGCAGAGCGAGGT
ATGTAGGCGGTGCTACAGAGTTCTTGAAGTGGTGGCCTAACTACGGCTACACTAGAAGAACAGTATTTGG
TATCTGCGCTCTGCTGAAGCCAGTTACCTCGGAAAAAGAGTTGGTAGCTCTTGATCCGGCAAACAAACCA
CCGCTGGTAGCGGTGGTTTTTTTGTTTGCAAGCAGCAGATTACGCGCAGAAAAAAAGGATCTCAAGAAGA
TCCTTTGATTTTCTACCGAAGAAAGGCCCACCCGTGAAGGTGAGCCAGTGAGT
