Features (pLannotate 1.2.2; 6 found; start..end, strand, type, name):
    216..247     +  terminator     tonB terminator: bidirectional E. coli tonB-P14 transcription terminator
    248..350     +  promoter       cat promoter: promoter of the E. coli cat gene encoding chloramphenicol acetyltransferase
    351..1164    +  CDS            KanR (fragment): aminoglycoside phosphotransferase; aph(3')-Ia; confers resistance to kanamycin in bacteria or G418 (Geneticin®) in eukaryotes
   1187..1214    +  terminator     T7Te terminator: phage T7 early transcription terminator
   1226..1813    -  rep_origin     ori: high-copy-number ColE1/pMB1/pBR322/pUC origin of replication
   1835..1864    -  terminator     T3Te terminator: phage T3 early transcription terminator
>Addgene plasmid #100648 | YCe3734 HC_Kan_conn_Ha-J | addgene full sequence | sequence record 192762 | Addgene NGS Result
TGATTGCAGTCCAGTTACGCTGGAGTCTGAGGCTCGTCCTGAATGATATCAAGCTTGAATTCGTTTTTAA
CGCAGCCGTCTCCATCCGAGGCTAACTGAAACACGGAAGGAGACAATACAGGAAGGAACTGCTTGAGACG
AGGCCGTTTATGACGAATTCTCTAGATATCGCTCAATACTGACCATTTAAATCATACCTGACCTCCATAG
CAGAAAGTCAAAAGCCTCCGACCGGAGGCTTTTGACTTGATCGGCACGTAAGAGGTTCCAACTTTCACCA
TAATGAAATAAGATCACTACCGGGCGTATTTTTTGAGTTATCGAGATTTTCAGGAGCTAAGGAAGCTAAA
ATGAGCCATATTCAACGGGAAACGTCTTGCTCGAGGCCGCGATTAAATTCCAACATGGATGCTGATTTAT
ATGGGTATAAATGGGCTCGCGATAATGTCGGGCAATCAGGTGCGACAATCTATCGATTGTATGGGAAGCC
CGATGCGCCAGAGTTGTTTCTGAAACATGGCAAAGGTAGCGTTGCCAATGATGTTACAGATGAGATGGTC
AGGCTAAACTGGCTGACGGAATTTATGCCTCTTCCGACCATCAAGCATTTTATCCGTACTCCTGATGATG
CATGGTTACTCACCACTGCGATCCCAGGGAAAACAGCATTCCAGGTATTAGAAGAATATCCTGATTCAGG
TGAAAATATTGTTGATGCGCTGGCAGTGTTCCTGCGCCGGTTGCATTCGATTCCTGTTTGTAATTGTCCT
TTTAACGGCGATCGCGTATTTCGTCTCGCTCAGGCGCAATCACGAATGAATAACGGTTTGGTTGGTGCGA
GTGATTTTGATGACGAGCGTAATGGCTGGCCTGTTGAACAAGTCTGGAAAGAAATGCATAAGCTTTTGCC
ATTCTCACCGGATTCAGTCGTCACTCATGGTGATTTCTCACTTGATAACCTTATTTTTGACGAGGGGAAA
TTAATAGGTTGTATTGATGTTGGACGAGTCGGAATCGCAGACCGATACCAGGATCTTGCCATCCTATGGA
ACTGCCTCGGTGAGTTTTCTCCTTCATTACAGAAACGGCTTTTTCAAAAATATGGTATTGATAATCCTGA
TATGAATAAATTGCAGTTTCACTTGATGCTCGATGAGTTTTTCTGAGGGCCCAAATGTAATCACCTGGCT
CACCTTCGGGTGGGCCTTTCTGCGTTGCTGGCGTTTTTCCATAGGCTCCGCCCCCCTGACGAGCATCACA
AAAATCGATGCTCAAGTCAGAGGTGGCGAAACCCGACAGGACTATAAAGATACCAGGCGTTTCCCCCTGG
AAGCTCCCTCGTGCGCTCTCCTGTTCCGACCCTGCCGCTTACCGGATACCTGTCCGCCTTTCTCCCTTCG
GGAAGCGTGGCGCTTTCTCATAGCTCACGCTGTAGGTATCTCAGTTCGGTGTAGGTCGTTCGCTCCAAGC
TGGGCTGTGTGCACGAACCCCCCGTTCAGCCCGACCGCTGCGCCTTATCCGGTAACTATCGTCTTGAGTC
CAACCCGGTAAGACACGACTTATCGCCACTGGCAGCAGCCACTGGTAACAGGATTAGCAGAGCGAGGTAT
GTAGGCGGTGCTACAGAGTTCTTGAAGTGGTGGCCTAACTACGGCTACACTAGAAGAACAGTATTTGGTA
TCTGCGCTCTGCTGAAGCCAGTTACCTCGGAAAAAGAGTTGGTAGCTCTTGATCCGGCAAACAAACCACC
GCTGGTAGCGGTGGTTTTTTTGTTTGCAAGCAGCAGATTACGCGCAGAAAAAAAGGATCTCAAGAAGATC
CTTTGATTTTCTACCGAAGAAAGGCCCACCCGTGAAGGTGAGCCAGTGAGT
